Addgene plasmid #49329: pFLAG-CMV-hErk1(K71R)
Purpose: Expresses kinase deficient FLAG-tagged human Erk1
Depositing lab: Melanie Cobb. Depositing organization: University of Texas Southwestern Medical Center.
Backbone
  Vector backbone: p3xFLAG-CMV7.1
  Vector type: Mammalian Expression
Growth in bacteria
  Bacterial resistance: Ampicillin, 100 μg/mL
  Growth temperature: 37°C
  Growth strain: DH5alpha
  Copy number: Unknown
Gene/Insert
  Gene/Insert name: Erk1
  Species: H. sapiens (human)
  Mutation: K71R
  Entrez Gene: MAPK3 (a.k.a. ERK-1, ERK1, ERT2, HS44KDAP, HUMKER1A, P44ERK1, P44MAPK, PRKM3, p44-ERK1, p44-MAPK)
  Promoter: CMV
  Tag / fusion protein: FLAG (N terminal on backbone)
  Cloning method: Unknown
  Sequencing primers: 5′ CMV-F; 3′ hGH-PA-R
Terms and licenses: Academic/Nonprofit Terms; Industry Terms: Not Available to Industry
How to cite: pFLAG-CMV-hErk1(K71R) was a gift from Melanie Cobb (Addgene plasmid # 49329 ; http://n2t.net/addgene:49329 ; RRID:Addgene_49329)
