[The description below was written by a language model from this plasmid's Addgene catalogue record.]
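Description:
pFLAG-CMV-hErk1(K71R) is a mammalian expression plasmid built on the p3xFLAG-CMV7.1 backbone and carrying human Erk1 (MAPK3, also known as p44 MAPK) with a K71R point mutation. Transcription of the insert is driven by the CMV promoter, a strong constitutive promoter widely used for transient expression in transfected mammalian cells. The backbone supplies an N-terminal FLAG epitope, so the kinase is produced as a FLAG fusion that can be detected or immunoprecipitated with anti-FLAG antibodies and distinguished from endogenous Erk1. The backbone name suggests a triple FLAG tag, although the record simply lists the tag as FLAG. The listed 3′ sequencing primer anneals in a human growth hormone polyadenylation region, which indicates that this signal lies downstream of the insert. The plasmid is propagated in E. coli under ampicillin selection. The origin of replication, copy number and cloning method are not stated, and no mammalian selection marker is recorded.

The K71R substitution is described as making the protein kinase deficient. Replacing a conserved lysine in the ATP-binding region of a protein kinase with arginine is a standard way to impair phosphotransfer while leaving the overall fold largely intact. Such a construct is typically used as a catalytically inactive control alongside wild-type Erk1, to test whether an observed effect requires Erk1 kinase activity. It may also be used to study phosphorylation of Erk1 by upstream kinases or its binding partners without the confounding effects of its own catalytic output. No feature table or sequence annotation accompanies the record, so the details of the element layout beyond these catalogue fields cannot be confirmed.
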