>Addgene plasmid #49329 | pFLAG-CMV-hErk1(K71R) | addgene partial sequence | sequence record 74671 | CMV-F 5'-CGCAAATGGGCGGTAGGCGTG-3'
CCGTCAGAATTAACCATGGACTACAAAGACCATGACGGTGATTATAAAGATCATGACATCGATTACAAGG
ATGACGATGACAAGCTTGCGGCCGCGAATTCAATGGCGGCGGCGGCGGCTCAGGGGGGCGGGGGCGGGGA
GCCCCGTAGAACCGAGGGGGTCGGCCCGGGGGTCCCGGGGGAGGTGGAGATGGTGAAGGGGCAGCCGTTC
GACGTGGGCCCGCGCTACACGCAGTTGCAGTACATCGGCGAGGGCGCGTACGGCATGGTCAGCTCGGCCT
ATGACCACGTGCGCAAGACTCGCGTGGCCATCCGGAAGATCAGCCCCTTCGAACATCAGACCTACTGCCA
GCGCACGCTCCGGGAGATCCAGATCCTGCTGCGCTTCCGCCATGAGAATGTCATCGGCATCCGAGACATT
CTGCGGGCGTCCACCCTGGAAGCCATGAGAGATGTCTACATTGTGCAGGACCTGATGGAGACTGACCTGT
ACAAGTTGCTGAAAAGCCAGCAGCTGAGCAATGACCATATCTGCTACTTCCTCTACCAGATCCTGCGGGG
CCTCAAGTACATCCACTCCGCCAACGTGCTCCACCGAGATCTAAAGCCCTCCAACCTGCTCATCAACACC
ACCTGCGACCTTAAGATTTGTGATTTCGGCCTGGCCCGGATTGCCGATCCTGAGCATGACCACACCGGCT
TCCTGACGGAGTATGTGGCTACGCGCTGGTACCGGGCCCCAGAGATCATGCTGAACTCC
