>Addgene plasmid #49329 | pFLAG-CMV-hErk1(K71R) | addgene partial sequence | sequence record 158278 | hGH-PA-R 5'-CCAGCTTGGTTCCCAATAGA-3'
TGCCCCTTGCTCCATACCACCCCCCTCCACCCCATAATATTATAGAAGGACACCTAGTCAGACAAAATGA
TGCAACTTAATTTTATTAGGACAAGGCTGGTGGGCACTGGAGTGGCAACTTCCAGGGCCAGGAGAGGCAC
TGGGGAGGGGTCACAGGGATGCCACCCGGGATCCTCTCTAGGGGGCCTCCAGCACTCCGGGCTGGAAGCG
TGCTGTCTCCTGGAAGATGAGCTCCTTCAGCCGCTCCTTAGGTAGGTCATCCAGCTCCATGGCGAAGGTG
AAGGGCTCCTCGGCCACTGGCTCATCCGTCGGGTCATAGTACTGCTCCAGGTAGGGGTGAGCCAGCGCTT
CCTCCACTGTGATCCGTTTATTGGGGTTAAAGGTTAACATCCGGTCCAGCAGGTCAAGGGCTTTGGAGTC
TGACTTGGGGAAAAGCTTGGCCCAAGCCACCTTGGTCTTGGAGGGCAGAGACTGTAGGTAGTTTCGGGCC
TTCATGTTGATGATACAATTCAGGTCCTCCTGGGATGGGGAGCCCAGGATGCCCAGAATGTGGTTGAGCT
GATCCAGGTAGTGCTTGCCAGGGAAGATGGGCCGGTTAGAGAGCATCTCAGCCAGAATGCAGCCCACAGA
CCAGATGTCGATGGACTTGGTATAGCCCTTGGAGTTCAGCATGATCTCTGGGGCCCGGTACCAGCGCGTA
GCCACATACTCCGTCAGGAAGCCGGTGTGGTCATGCTCAGGATCGGCAATCCGGGCCAGGCCGAAATCAC
AAATCTTAAGGTCGCAGGTGGTGTTGATGAGCAGGTTGGAGGGCTTTAGATCTCGGTGGAGCACGTTGGC
GGAGTGGATGTACTTGAGGCCCCGC
